>Addgene plasmid #130862 | MLKS2delKASHexp | addgene full sequence | sequence record 255915 | Addgene NGS Result
CGATTATTCTAATAAACGCTCTTTTCTCTTAGGTTTACCCGCCAATATATCCTGTCAAACACTGATAGTT
TAAACTGAAGGCGGGAAACGACAATCTGATCCAAGCTCAAGCTAAGCTTGAGCTCTCCCATATGGTCGAC
TAGAGCCAAGCTGATCTCCTTTGCCCCGGAGATCACCATGGACGACTTTCTCTATCTCTACGATCTAGGA
AGAAAGTTCGACGGAGAAGGTGACGATACCATGTTCACCACCGATAATGAGAAGATTAGCCTCTTCAATT
TCAGAAAGAATGCTGACCCACAGATGGTTAGAGAGGCCTACGCGGCAGGTCTCATCAAGACGATCTACCC
GAGTAATAATCTCCAGGAGATCAAATACCTTCCCAAGAAGGTTAAAGATGCAGTCAAAAGATTCAGGACT
AACTGCATCAAGAACACAGAGAAAGATATATTTCTCAAGATCAGAAGTACTATTCCAGTATGGACGATTC
AAGGCTTGCTTCATAAACCAAGGCAAGTAATAGAGATTGGAGTCTCTAAGAAAGTAGTTCCTACTGAATC
AAAGGCCATGGAGTCAAAAATTCAGATCGAGGATCTAACAGAACTCGCCGTGAAGACTGGCGAACAGTTC
ATACAGAGTCTTTTACGACTCAATGACAAGAAGAAAATCTTCGTCAACATGGTGGAGCACGACACTCTCG
TCTACTCCAAGAATATCAAAGATACAGTCTCAGAAGACCAAAGGGCTATTGAGACTTTTCAACAAAGGGT
AATATCGGGAAACCTCCTCGGATTCCATTGCCCAGCTATCTGTCACTTCATCAAAAGGACAGTAGAAAAG
GAAGGTGGCACCTACAAATGCCATCATTGCGATAAAGGAAAGGCTATCGTTCAAGATGCCCCTGCCGACA
GTGGTCCCAAAGATGGACCCCCACCCACGAGGAGCATCGTGGAAAAAGAAGACGTTCCAACCACGTCTTC
AAAGCAAGTGGATTGATGTGATATCTCCACTGACGTAAGGGATGACGCACAATCCCACTATCCTTCGCAA
GACCCTTCCTCTATATAAGGAAGTTCATTTCATTTGGAGAGGACTCCGGTATTTTTACAACAATTACCAC
AACAAAACAAACAACAAACAACATTACAATTTACTATTCTAGTCGACCTGCAGGCGGCCGCACTAGTGAT
ATCACAAGTTTGTACAAAAAAGCAGGCTTCATGGTCTCCAAGGGGGAGGAGCTGTTCACCGGGGTGGTCC
CCATCCTGGTGGAGCTGGATGGCGACGTTAACGGGCACAAGTTCTCGGTGTCTGGCGAGGGGGAGGGCGA
CGCTACCTACGGGAAGCTCACGCTGAAGTTCATCTGCACGACCGGCAAGCTGCCGGTGCCCTGGCCAACA
CTCGTCACAACTCTGACTTACGGCGTCCAGTGCTTCTCGCGCTACCCTGATCACATGAAGCAGCATGACT
TCTTCAAGTCGGCTATGCCCGAGGGCTACGTGCAGGAGCGGACGATCTTCTTCAAGGACGATGGCAACTA
CAAGACACGCGCGGAGGTCAAGTTCGAGGGGGACACTCTCGTTAACAGGATCGAGCTGAAGGGCATTGAC
TTCAAGGAGGATGGCAATATCCTCGGGCACAAGCTGGAGTACAACTACAATTCCCATAACGTGTACATCA
TGGCCGACAAGCAGAAGAACGGCATTAAGGTCAATTTCAAGATCCGGCACAACATTGAGGATGGCAGCGT
TCAGCTCGCGGACCATTACCAGCAGAACACACCGATCGGGGATGGCCCTGTCCTCCTGCCCGACAATCAC
TACCTCTCCACTCAGAGCGCCCTGTCGAAGGACCCGAACGAGAAGAGGGACCATATGGTGCTCCTGGAGT
TCGTCACAGCCGCGGGCATCACTCTCGGGATGGATGAGCTGTACAAGGGGGCGGGCGACTACAAGGACGA
TGACGATAAGGCTTACCCCTACGACGTGCCGGATTACGCCGGGGCTGGCATGGGGCGCTCACTCTCCCCG
CTCCTGAGGCAGGAGCTGGACAACCTGGATAAGGACGCCGATTCTCGCAGGGCTGCCATGAAGGCTCTCA
AGTCATACGCCCGCCACCTGGATAGCAAGTCGATCCCCCATTTCCTGGCCGAGGTCTCTGACACGACCGC
CGCTGGCGCGGGGGCCGGCAGCGGGATGCCAACCGGCGGGGAGTTCACGATCTCGCTCTACGAGGTCCTG
GCCAGGGTTCACGGGCGGAACATCGTGCCCCAGATCGGCAATATTATGGCGACCATTATGTGCACGCTCT
CCAGCTCGGGCGGGTCATTCCCACTGCACCAGGCCTGCTCCAAGGTTGTGCCAGCTATCGCTAGGCATGG
CATTGATCCGTCGGCCCCAGACGGCGAGAAGGCCGGGATCATTGCTAGCCTCTGCCGCCCACTGTGCTCG
GCTCTCATGGGCGGGAGCCAGGACGGCGGCGCTGCCAGCGGCGCTGCCCTCTGCCTGAAGGCCCTGGTTG
AGTCTTCAAACTGGAGGTTCGCGTCGGGCGAGCTGGTGAATGAGGTCTGCCTGAAGGTGGCCGGCGCTAT
GCACGACTCGGCCACACGGTCGAACGCTCATATGGGGCTGGCCATGGCGCTCGTGAAGCACAATGGCCTC
ATCGCTGAGGCCTACGCGCGCTCTATCGTCAGGTCCGGCCTCCAGATTCTGGACGGGGATACCGCTGACT
CCAGCTCGCAGAAGAGGCTGTCCGCCATCCAGATGATTAACTTCTTCATGAAGTTCGTGGACCCGAGGTG
CCTGTCTTCAGAGCTGGGCCGGGTTATCGATGTGATGGAGCGCTGCCAGAATGACCGGATGCCCTTCGTG
CGGGGCGCGGCTTTCGAGGCCTCTCAGTCAGCGCGCAACATTGCCGCGCAGAAGGGCTCCAGGCACGAGG
TTGGGACCTCTCCTATGGTGGGCTCAAACTTCCATAAGAGGAGGGAGAAGTCCCCTTGCCGGAGCCTCTG
GGGCGCCAAGAGGTCCCCCGCTGCCTCTACGATGGCCGCTGCTAGCCCTGTGCAGTTCCGCTCTCCGGAG
TCACAGGTCGTTGATTCCAGCATCATGAATGGCTCCACACTCCACGACTCCCCAGTGAGCGTCGGCCAGT
CGTCTTGCAACTTCGACCAGAGCAGGCGGACTAACCGCAGGCTGTGGTCGAATGACGCGGTTGATGTGTC
TCTGAAGGACGGCCTCTTCATCCAGCTGTGCTCCAACAGCAATTCGTACGAGGACGATCTGGGCGAGGTT
TGCGATAGCGAGGTGACCGACGCTAACTTCGAGTGCACCAATACGTTCGCCGGGTTCGTCTCTCCCTCAC
ACAATGGCTCCATCAGCAGGGATAAGACGCCTTCACCGCGGGCCTCGGACAGGCCCATCAACATTGACGA
TGTGAAGATCTACTCCACGCCAAGGAAGCTCCTGCGGCTCCTGCAGTCATCCTACGACTCGGATTCTGCC
TCAAACATCGGGCAGAGCACGGCCAAGCTCAGGGGCCTCTCCTCCCCCGACCAGGAGCACAAGGGCCTCG
TCATTTCTTCAGAGCAGATGCAGTCGCTGCATTCTGACAATAAGGGCGATGAGATGAAGGACGAGAACGA
GACCATCTACATGCAGAATAGCAAGGGCAGGACACAGACTCTCTCGAACGCTGACGCCTCAGTCCTGTCC
ACAACTGAGGCCGAGAACACAAGCATCAAGACTTCGCCTGAGATTGAGCTGAATGGGGACGATGTTTGCA
TCACCTCCAGCATTGGCAAGACGCGGAAGTACCGCGCGAAGTTCACCCTCTTCCTGTCCGTCATCGTTAT
TTTCCTCGCTATCATTACGATGCTGATCGCTGCCGCATGAGACCCAGCTTTCTTGTACAAAGTGGTGATA
TCCCGCGGCCATGCTAGAGTCCGCAAAAATCACCAGTCTCTCTCTACAAATCTATCTCTCTCTATTTTTC
TCCAGAATAATGTGTGAGTAGTTCCCAGATAAGGGAATTAGGGTTCTTATAGGGTTTCGCTCATGTGTTG
AGCATATAAGAAACCCTTAGTATGTATTTGTATTTGTAAAATACTTCTATCAATAAAATTTCTAATTCCT
AAAACCAAAATCCAGTGACCTGCAGGCATGCGACGTCGGGCCCTCTAGAGGATCCCCGGGTACCGCGAAT
TATCGATCATGAGCGGAGAATTAAGGGAGTCACGTTATGACCCCCGCCGATGACGCGGGACAAGCCGTTT
TACGTTTGGAACTGACAGAACCGCAACGTTGAAGGAGCCACTGAGCCGCGGGTTTCTGGAGTTTAATGAG
CTAAGCACATACGTCAGAAACCATTATTGCGCGTTCAAAAGTCGCCTAAGGTCACTATCAGCTAGCAAAT
ATTTCTTGTCAAAAATGCTCCACTGACGTTCCATAAATTCCCCTCGGTATCCAATTAGAGTCTCATATTC
ACTCTCAACTCGAATCCCCCCTATGAAAAAGCCTGAACTCACCGCGACGTCTGTCGAGAAGTTTCTGATC
GAAAAGTTCGACAGCGTCTCCGACCTGATGCAGCTCTCGGAGGGCGAAGAATCTCGTGCTTTCAGCTTCG
ATGTAGGAGGGCGTGGATATGTCCTGCGGGTAAATAGCTGCGCCGATGGTTTCTACAAAGATCGTTATGT
TTATCGGCACTTTGCATCGGCCGCGCTCCCGATTCCGGAAGTGCTTGACATTGGGGAGTTCAGCGAGAGC
CTGACCTATTGCATCTCCCGCCGTGCACAGGGTGTCACGTTGCAAGACCTGCCTGAAACCGAACTGCCCG
CTGTTCTTCAGCCGGTCGCGGAGGCTATGGATGCTATCGCTGCGGCCGATCTTAGCCAGACGAGCGGGTT
CGGCCCATTCGGACCGCAAGGAATCGGTCAATACACTACATGGCGTGATTTCATATGCGCGATTGCTGAT
CCCCATGTGTATCACTGGCAAACTGTGATGGACGACACCGTCAGTGCGTCCGTCGCGCAGGCTCTCGATG
AGCTGATGCTTTGGGCCGAGGACTGCCCCGAAGTCCGGCACCTCGTGCACGCGGATTTCGGCTCCAACAA
TGTCCTGACGGACAATGGCCGCATAACAGCGGTCATTGACTGGAGCGAGGCGATGTTCGGGGATTCCCAA
TACGAGGTCGCCAACATCTTCTTCTGGAGGCCGTGGTTGGCTTGTATGGAGCAGCAGACGCGCTACTTCG
AGCGGAGGCATCCGGAGCTTGCAGGATCGCCAAGGCTCCGGGCGTATATGCTCCGCATTGGTCTTGACCA
ACTCTATCAGAGCTTGGTTGACGGCAATTTCGATGATGCAGCTTGGGCGCAGGGTCGATGCGACGCAATC
GTCCGATCCGGAGCCGGGACTGTCGGGCGTACACAAATCGCCCGCAGAAGCGCGGCCGTCTGGACCGATG
GCTGTGTAGAAGTACTCGCCGATAGTGGAAACCGACGCCCCAGCACTCGTCCGAGGGCAAAGGAATAGAG
TAGATGCCGACCGAACAAGAGCTGATTTCGAGAACGCCTCAGCCAGCAACTCGCGCGAGCCTAGCAAGGC
AAATGCGAGAGAACGGCCTTACGCTTGGTGGCACAGTTCTCGTCCACAGTTCGCTAAGCTCGCTCGGCTG
GGTCGCGGGAGGGCCGGTCGCAGTGATTCAGGAATTAATTCCCTAGAGTCAAGCAGATCGTTCAAACATT
TGGCAATAAAGTTTCTTAAGATTGAATCCTGTTGCCGGTCTTGCGATGATTATCATATAATTTCTGTTGA
ATTACGTTAAGCATGTAATAATTAACATGTAATGCATGACGTTATTTATGAGATGGGTTTTTATGATTAG
AGTCCCGCAATTATACATTTAATACGCGATAGAAAACAAAATATAGCGCGCAAACTAGGATAAATTATCG
CGCGCGGTGTCATCTATGTTACTAGATCGACCGGCATGCAAGCTGATAATTCAATTCGGCGTTAATTCAG
TACATTAAAAACGTCCGCAATGTGTTATTAAGTTGTCTAAGCGTCAATTTGTTTACACCACAATATATCC
TGCCACCAGCCAGCCAACAGCTCCCCGACCGGCAGCTCGGCACAAAATCACCACTCGATACAGGCAGCCC
ATCAGTCCGGGACGGCGTCAGCGGGAGAGCCGTTGTAAGGCGGCAGACTTTGCTCATGTTACCGATGCTA
TTCGGAAGAACGGCAACTAAGCTGCCGGGTTTGAAACACGGATGATCTCGCGGAGGGTAGCATGTTGATT
GTAACGATGACAGAGCGTTGCTGCCTGTGATCAATTCGGGCACGAACCCAGTGGACATAAGCCTGTTCGG
TTCGTAAGCTGTAATGCAAGTAGCGTATGCGCTCACGCAACTGGTCCAGAACCTTGACCGAACGCAGCGG
TGGTAACGGCGCAGTGGCGGTTTTCATGGCTTGTTATGACTGTTTTTTTGGGGTACAGTCTATGCCTCGG
GCATCCAAGCAGCAAGCGCGTTACGCCGTGGGTCGATGTTTGATGTTATGGAGCAGCAACGATGTTACGC
AGCAGGGCAGTCGCCCTAAAACAAAGTTAAACATCATGGGGGAAGCGGTGATCGCCGAAGTATCGACTCA
ACTATCAGAGGTAGTTGGCGTCATCGAGCGCCATCTCGAACCGACGTTGCTGGCCGTACATTTGTACGGC
TCCGCAGTGGATGGCGGCCTGAAGCCACACAGTGATATTGATTTGCTGGTTACGGTGACCGTAAGGCTTG
ATGAAACAACGCGGCGAGCTTTGATCAACGACCTTTTGGAAACTTCGGCTTCCCCTGGAGAGAGCGAGAT
TCTCCGCGCTGTAGAAGTCACCATTGTTGTGCACGACGACATCATTCCGTGGCGTTATCCAGCTAAGCGC
GAACTGCAATTTGGAGAATGGCAGCGCAATGACATTCTTGCAGGTATCTTCGAGCCAGCCACGATCGACA
TTGATCTGGCTATCTTGCTGACAAAAGCAAGAGAACATAGCGTTGCCTTGGTAGGTCCAGCGGCGGAGGA
ACTCTTTGATCCGGTTCCTGAACAGGATCTATTTGAGGCGCTAAATGAAACCTTAACGCTATGGAACTCG
CCGCCCGACTGGGCTGGCGATGAGCGAAATGTAGTGCTTACGTTGTCCCGCATTTGGTACAGCGCAGTAA
CCGGCAAAATCGCGCCGAAGGATGTCGCTGCCGACTGGGCAATGGAGCGCCTGCCGGCCCAGTATCAGCC
CGTCATACTTGAAGCTAGACAGGCTTATCTTGGACAAGAAGAAGATCGCTTGGCCTCGCGCGCAGATCAG
TTGGAAGAATTTGTCCACTACGTGAAAGGCGAGATCACCAAGGTAGTCGGCAAATAATGTCTAGCTAGAA
ATTCGTTCAAGCCGACGCCGCTTCGCGGCGCGGCTTAACTCAAGCGTTAGATGCACTAAGCACATAATTG
CTCACAGCCAAACTATCAGGTCAAGTCTGCTTTTATTATTTTTAAGCGTGCATAATAAGCCCTACACAAA
TTGGGAGATATATCATGCATGACCAAAATCCCTTAACGTGAGTTTTCGTTCCACTGAGCGTCAGACCCCG
TAGAAAAGATCAAAGGATCTTCTTGAGATCCTTTTTTTCTGCGCGTAATCTGCTGCTTGCAAACAAAAAA
ACCACCGCTACCAGCGGTGGTTTGTTTGCCGGATCAAGAGCTACCAACTCTTTTTCCGAAGGTAACTGGC
TTCAGCAGAGCGCAGATACCAAATACTGTCCTTCTAGTGTAGCCGTAGTTAGGCCACCACTTCAAGAACT
CTGTAGCACCGCCTACATACCTCGCTCTGCTAATCCTGTTACCAGTGGCTGCTGCCAGTGGCGATAAGTC
GTGTCTTACCGGGTTGGACTCAAGACGATAGTTACCGGATAAGGCGCAGCGGTCGGGCTGAACGGGGGGT
TCGTGCACACAGCCCAGCTTGGAGCGAACGACCTACACCGAACTGAGATACCTACAGCGTGAGCTATGAG
AAAGCGCCACGCTTCCCGAAGGGAGAAAGGCGGACAGGTATCCGGTAAGCGGCAGGGTCGGAACAGGAGA
GCGCACGAGGGAGCTTCCAGGGGGAAACGCCTGGTATCTTTATAGTCCTGTCGGGTTTCGCCACCTCTGA
CTTGAGCGTCGATTTTTGTGATGCTCGTCAGGGGGGCGGAGCCTATGGAAAAACGCCAGCAACGCGGCCT
TTTTACGGTTCCTGGCCTTTTGCTGGCCTTTTGCTCACATGTTCTTTCCTGCGTTATCCCCTGATTCTGT
GGATAACCGTATTACCGCCTTTGAGTGAGCTGATACCGCTCGCCGCAGCCGAACGACCGAGCGCAGCGAG
TCAGTGAGCGAGGAAGCGGAAGAGCGCCTGATGCGGTATTTTCTCCTTACGCATCTGTGCGGTATTTCAC
ACCGCATATGGTGCACTCTCAGTACAATCTGCTCTGATGCCGCATAGTTAAGCCAGTATACACTCCGCTA
TCGCTACGTGACTGGGTCATGGCTGCGCCCCGACACCCGCCAACACCCGCTGACGCGCCCTGACGGGCTT
GTCTGCTCCCGGCATCCGCTTACAGACAAGCTGTGACCGTCTCCGGGAGCTGCATGTGTCAGAGGTTTTC
ACCGTCATCACCGAAACGCGCGAGGCAGGGTGCCTTGATGTGGGCGCCGGCGGTCGAGTGGCGACGGCGC
GGCTTGTCCGCGCCCTGGTAGATTGCCTGGCCGTAGGCCAGCCATTTTTGAGCGGCCAGCGGCCGCGATA
GGCCGACGCGAAGCGGCGGGGCGTAGGGAGCGCAGCGACCGAAGGGTAGGCGCTTTTTGCAGCTCTTCGG
CTGTGCGCTGGCCAGACAGTTATGCACAGGCCAGGCGGGTTTTAAGAGTTTTAATAAGTTTTAAAGAGTT
TTAGGCGGAAAAATCGCCTTTTTTCTCTTTTATATCAGTCACTTACATGTGTGACCGGTTCCCAATGTAC
GGCTTTGGGTTCCCAATGTACGGGTTCCGGTTCCCAATGTACGGCTTTGGGTTCCCAATGTACGTGCTAT
CCACAGGAAAGAGACCTTTTCGACCTTTTTCCCCTGCTAGGGCAATTTGCCCTAGCATCTGCTCCGTACA
TTAGGAACCGGCGGATGCTTCGCCCTCGATCAGGTTGCGGTAGCGCATGACTAGGATCGGGCCAGCCTGC
CCCGCCTCCTCCTTCAAATCGTACTCCGGCAGGTCATTTGACCCGATCAGCTTGCGCACGGTGAAACAGA
ACTTCTTGAACTCTCCGGCGCTGCCACTGCGTTCGTAGATCGTCTTGAACAACCATCTGGCTTCTGCCTT
GCCTGCGGCGCGGCGTGCCAGGCGGTAGAGAAAACGGCCGATGCCGGGATCGATCAAAAAGTAATCGGGG
TGAACCGTCAGCACGTCCGGGTTCTTGCCTTCTGTGATCTCGCGGTACATCCAATCAGCTAGCTCGATCT
CGATGTACTCCGGCCGCCCGGTTTCGCTCTTTACGATCTTGTAGCGGCTAATCAAGGCTTCACCCTCGGA
TACCGTCACCAGGCGGCCGTTCTTGGCCTTCTTCGTACGCTGCATGGCAACGTGCGTGGTGTTTAACCGA
ATGCAGGTTTCTACCAGGTCGTCTTTCTGCTTTCCGCCATCGGCTCGCCGGCAGAACTTGAGTACGTCCG
CAACGTGTGGACGGAACACGCGGCCGGGCTTGTCTCCCTTCCCTTCCCGGTATCGGTTCATGGATTCGGT
TAGATGGGAAACCGCCATCAGTACCAGGTCGTAATCCCACACACTGGCCATGCCGGCCGGCCCTGCGGAA
ACCTCTACGTGCCCGTCTGGAAGCTCGTAGCGGATCACCTCGCCAGCTCGTCGGTCACGCTTCGACAGAC
GGAAAACGGCCACGTCCATGATGCTGCGACTATCGCGGGTGCCCACGTCATAGAGCATCGGAACGAAAAA
ATCTGGTTGCTCGTCGCCCTTGGGCGGCTTCCTAATCGACGGCGCACCGGCTGCCGGCGGTTGCCGGGAT
TCTTTGCGGATTCGATCAGCGGCCGCTTGCCACGATTCACCGGGGCGTGCTTCTGCCTCGATGCGTTGCC
GCTGGGCGGCCTGCGCGGCCTTCAACTTCTCCACCAGGTCATCACCCAGCGCCGCGCCGATTTGTACCGG
GCCGGATGGTTTGCGACCGCTCACGCCGATTCCTCGGGCTTGGGGGTTCCAGTGCCATTGCAGGGCCGGC
AGACAACCCAGCCGCTTACGCCTGGCCAACCGCCCGTTCCTCCACACATGGGGCATTCCACGGCGTCGGT
GCCTGGTTGTTCTTGATTTTCCATGCCGCCTCCTTTAGCCGCTAAAATTCATCTACTCATTTATTCATTT
GCTCATTTACTCTGGTAGCTGCGCGATGTATTCAGATAGCAGCTCGGTAATGGTCTTGCCTTGGCGTACC
GCGTACATCTTCAGCTTGGTGTGATCCTCCGCCGGCAACTGAAAGTTGACCCGCTTCATGGCTGGCGTGT
CTGCCAGGCTGGCCAACGTTGCAGCCTTGCTGCTGCGTGCGCTCGGACGGCCGGCACTTAGCGTGTTTGT
GCTTTTGCTCATTTTCTCTTTACCTCATTAACTCAAATGAGTTTTGATTTAATTTCAGCGGCCAGCGCCT
GGACCTCGCGGGCAGCGTCGCCCTCGGGTTCTGATTCAAGAACGGTTGTGCCGGCGGCGGCAGTGCCTGG
GTAGCTCACGCGCTGCGTGATACGGGACTCAAGAATGGGCAGCTCGTACCCGGCCAGCGCCTCGGCAACC
TCACCGCCGATGCGCGTGCCTTTGATCGCCCGCGACACGACAAAGGCCGCTTGTAGCCTTCCATCCGTGA
CCTCAATGCGCTGCTTAACCAGCTCCACCAGGTCGGCGGTGGCCCATATGTCGTAAGGGCTTGGCTGCAC
CGGAATCAGCACGAAGTCGGCTGCCTTGATCGCGGACACAGCCAAGTCCGCCGCCTGGGGCGCTCCGTCG
ATCACTACGAAGTCGCGCCGGCCGATGGCCTTCACGTCGCGGTCAATCGTCGGGCGGTCGATGCCGACAA
CGGTTAGCGGTTGATCTTCCCGCACGGCCGCCCAATCGCGGGCACTGCCCTGGGGATCGGAATCGACTAA
CAGAACATCGGCCCCGGCGAGTTGCAGGGCGCGGGCTAGATGGGTTGCGATGGTCGTCTTGCCTGACCCG
CCTTTCTGGTTAAGTACAGCGATAACCTTCATGCGTTCCCCTTGCGTATTTGTTTATTTACTCATCGCAT
CATATACGCAGCGACCGCATGACGCAAGCTGTTTTACTCAAATACACATCACCTTTTTAGACGGCGGCGC
TCGGTTTCTTCAGCGGCCAAGCTGGCCGGCCAGGCCGCCAGCTTGGCATCAGACAAACCGGCCAGGATTT
CATGCAGCCGCACGGTTGAGACGTGCGCGGGCGGCTCGAACACGTACCCGGCCGCGATCATCTCCGCCTC
GATCTCTTCGGTAATGAAAAACGGTTCGTCCTGGCCGTCCTGGTGCGGTTTCATGCTTGTTCCTCTTGGC
GTTCATTCTCGGCGGCCGCCAGGGCGTCGGCCTCGGTCAATGCGTCCTCACGGAAGGCACCGCGCCGCCT
GGCCTCGGTGGGCGTCACTTCCTCGCTGCGCTCAAGTGCGCGGTACAGGGTCGAGCGATGCACGCCAAGC
AGTGCAGCCGCCTCTTTCACGGTGCGGCCTTCCTGGTCGATCAGCTCGCGGGCGTGCGCGATCTGTGCCG
GGGTGAGGGTAGGGCGGGGGCCAAACTTCACGCCTCGGGCCTTGGCGGCCTCGCGCCCGCTCCGGGTGCG
GTCGATGATTAGGGAACGCTCGAACTCGGCAATGCCGGCGAACACGGTCAACACCATGCGGCCGGCCGGC
GTGGTGGTGTCGGCCCACGGCTCTGCCAGGCTACGCAGGCCCGCGCCGGCCTCCTGGATGCGCTCGGCAA
TGTCCAGTAGGTCGCGGGTGCTGCGGGCCAGGCGGTCTAGCCTGGTCACTGTCACAACGTCGCCAGGGCG
TAGGTGGTCAAGCATCCTGGCCAGCTCCGGGCGGTCGCGCCTGGTGCCGGTGATCTTCTCGGAAAACAGC
TTGGTGCAGCCGGCCGCGTGCAGTTCGGCCCGTTGGTTGGTCAAGTCCTGGTCGTCGGTGCTGACGCGGG
CATAGCCCAGCAGGCCAGCGGCGGCGCTCTTGTTCATGGCGTAATGTCTCCGGTTCTAGTCGCAAGTATT
CTACTTTATGCGACTAAAACACGCGACAAGAAAACGCCAGGAAAAGGGCAGGGCGGCAGCCTGTCGCGTA
ACTTAGGACTTGTGCGACATGTCGTTTTCAGAAGACGGCTGCACTGAACGTCAGAAGCCGACTGCACTAT
AGCAGCGGAGGGGTTGGATCAAAGTACTTTAAAGTACTTTAAAGTACTTTAAAGTACTTTGATCCCGAGG
GGAACCCTGTGGTTGGCATGCACATACAAATGGACGAACGGATAAACCTTTTCACGCCCTTTTAAATATC
Features (pLannotate 1.2.2; 24 found; start..end, strand, type, name):
     33..57      -  misc_feature   RB T-DNA repeat: right border repeat from nopaline C58 T-DNA
    750..1094    +  promoter       CaMV 35S promoter: strong constitutive promoter from cauliflower mosaic virus
   1047..1093    +  promoter       minimal CaMV 35S promoter: minimal 35S promoter from cauliflower mosaic virus
   1126..1151    +  misc_feature   TMV Ω (fragment): translational enhancer from the tobacco mosaic virus 5'-leader sequence (Gallie et al., 1988)
   1194..1218    +  protein_bind   attB1: mutant version of attB; recombination site for the Gateway® BP reaction BP Clonase™
   1221..1937    +  CDS            EGFP: EGFP is a basic (constitutively fluorescent) green fluorescent protein published in 1996, derived from Aequorea victoria. It is reported to be a rapidly-maturing weak dimer with moderate acid sensitivity.
   3892..3916    -  protein_bind   attB2: mutant version of attB; recombination site for the Gateway® BP reaction BP Clonase™
   3987..4146    +  polyA_signal   CaMV poly(A) signal (fragment): cauliflower mosaic virus polyadenylation signal
   4173..4195    -  misc_feature   MCS (fragment): pUC18/19 multiple cloning site
   4288..4467    +  promoter       NOS promoter: nopaline synthase promoter
   4503..5525    +  CDS            hph: KHYB_ECOLX - Experimental evidence at protein level: Swiss-Prot protein existence level 1. The aminoglycoside phosphotransferases achieve inactivation of their antibiotic substrates by phosphorylation. Only phosphorylates hygromycin and closely related compounds such as demethyl analogs and destomycin. From Escherichia coli.
   5546..5710    +  CDS            yokD (fragment): YOKD_BACSU - Experimental evidence at protein level: Swiss-Prot protein existence level 1. May contribute to antibiotic resistance. From Bacillus subtilis (strain 168).
   5726..5978    +  terminator     NOS terminator: nopaline synthase terminator and poly(A) signal
   6071..6095    -  misc_feature   LB T-DNA repeat: left border repeat from nopaline C58 T-DNA
   6354..6377    +  promoter       Pc promoter (fragment): intI1 (promoter lies within the coding sequence); class 1 integron promoter
   6553..6609    +  CDS            GmR (fragment): gentamycin acetyltransferase; aacC1; confers resistance to gentamycin
   6620..7407    +  CDS            SmR (fragment): aminoglycoside adenylyltransferase (Murphy, 1985); aadA; confers resistance to spectinomycin and streptomycin
   7653..8241    +  rep_origin     ori: high-copy-number ColE1/pMB1/pBR322/pUC origin of replication
   8427..8567    -  misc_feature   bom: basis of mobility region from pBR322
   8669..8708    -  CDS            rop (fragment): Rop protein, which maintains plasmids at low copy number; rop
   8911..9105    -  rep_origin     pVS1 oriV: origin of replication for the Pseudomonas plasmid pVS1 (Heeb et al., 2000)
   9171..10244   -  CDS            pVS1 RepA: replication protein from the Pseudomonas plasmid pVS1 (Heeb et al., 2000)
  10673..11302   -  CDS            pVS1 StaA: stability protein from the Pseudomonas plasmid pVS1 (Heeb et al., 2000)
  11862..12263   -  CDS            Y4CG_SINFN (fragment): Protein inferred from homology: Swiss-Prot protein existence level 3. From Sinorhizobium fredii (strain NBRC 101917 / NGR234).
