[The description below was written by a language model from this plasmid's Addgene catalogue record and pLannotate feature annotations shown in this document.]
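Description:
MLKS2delKASHexp is a plant expression binary vector built on the pH7WG2 Gateway destination backbone and intended for Agrobacterium-mediated delivery into plant cells. It is about 12.6 kb. A ColE1/pBR322-type origin with the bom mobilisation region supports propagation in E. coli, and the pVS1 oriV with its RepA and StaA replication and stability functions maintains it in Agrobacterium. Bacterial selection is by spectinomycin through the aadA (SmR) gene, and the plasmid is catalogued as low copy.

The nopaline-type right and left T-DNA border repeats enclose two cassettes. In the first, a CaMV 35S promoter followed by a fragment of the TMV Ω translational enhancer drives the insert, which sits between attB1 and attB2 sites left by Gateway recombination and ends at a CaMV poly(A) signal. The insert begins with EGFP immediately after attB1. According to the catalogue entry, an eGFP-FLAG-HA tag is fused to the N terminus of maize (Zea mays) MLKS2 carrying a deletion of its KASH domain. The feature table annotates only EGFP, so the FLAG, HA and MLKS2 coding sequences presumably lie in the unannotated stretch between EGFP and attB2. The second cassette expresses hygromycin phosphotransferase (hph) from a NOS promoter with a NOS terminator, allowing hygromycin selection of transformed plant tissue.

MLKS2 is a plant nuclear envelope LINC-complex KASH protein. This construct is meant for cell biology work in which the fluorescent fusion reports localisation and the epitope tags allow detection or affinity capture. As the KASH-deleted version, it plausibly serves for comparison with the full-length protein to test the role of that domain, though the record does not state this.
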