Addgene plasmid #130862: MLKS2delKASHexp
Purpose: Expression of plant nuclear envelope LINC protein fused to fluorescent protein and affinity tags for cell biology
Depositing lab: Hank Bass. Depositing organization: Florida State University, Tallahassee. Publication: MLKS2 is an ARM domain and F-actin-associated KASH protein that functions in stomatal complex development and meiotic chromosome segregation. Gumber HK, McKenna JF, Tolmie AF, Jalovec AM, Kartick AC, Graumann K, Bass HW. Nucleus. 2019 Dec;10(1):144-166. doi: 10.1080/19491034.2019.1629795. PubMed 31221013.
Backbone
  Vector backbone: pH7WG2
  Vector type: Plant Expression
Growth in bacteria
  Bacterial resistance: Spectinomycin, 50 μg/mL
  Growth temperature: 37°C
  Growth strain: DH5alpha
  Copy number: Low Copy
Gene/Insert
  Gene/Insert name: MLKS2
  Species: Zea mays (maize)
  Mutation: Deletion of KASH domain
  Tag / fusion protein: eGFP-FLAG-HA (N terminal on insert)
  Cloning method: Gateway Cloning
Terms and licenses: Academic/Nonprofit Terms; Industry Terms
How to cite: MLKS2delKASHexp was a gift from Hank Bass (Addgene plasmid # 130862 ; http://n2t.net/addgene:130862 ; RRID:Addgene_130862)
